Addgene plasmid #73873: P415 Ret2LD2α
Purpose: Ret2LD2α - His tagged (μHD deleted)
Depositing lab: Blanche Schwappach. Depositing organization: Universitaetsmedizin Goettingen. Publication: delta-COP contains a helix C-terminal to its longin domain key to COPI dynamics and function. Arakel EC, Richter KP, Clancy A, Schwappach B. Proc Natl Acad Sci U S A. 2016 Jun 21;113(25):6916-21. doi: 10.1073/pnas.1603544113. Epub 2016 Jun 13. PubMed 27298352.
Backbone
  Vector backbone: p415
  Vector type: Yeast Expression
  Selectable markers: LEU2
Growth in bacteria
  Bacterial resistance: Ampicillin, 100 μg/mL
  Growth temperature: 37°C
  Growth strain: DH5alpha
  Copy number: Unknown
Gene/Insert
  Gene/Insert name: Ret2LD2α
  Species: S. cerevisiae (budding yeast)
  Promoter: Met25
  Tag / fusion protein: His (C terminal on insert)
  Cloning method: Restriction Enzyme; 5′ cloning site BamH1 (unknown if destroyed); 3′ cloning site Xho1 (unknown if destroyed)
  Sequencing primers: 5′ CTTTTTCTTGCTCTCTTGTCTTTTCATCTA
Terms and licenses: Academic/Nonprofit Terms; Industry Terms: Not Available to Industry
How to cite: P415 Ret2LD2α was a gift from Blanche Schwappach (Addgene plasmid # 73873 ; http://n2t.net/addgene:73873 ; RRID:Addgene_73873)
