[The description below was written by a language model from this plasmid's Addgene catalogue record and pLannotate feature annotations shown in this document.]
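Description:
P415 Ret2LD2α is a yeast expression plasmid built on the p415 backbone, a low-copy E. coli–S. cerevisiae shuttle vector. In yeast it is maintained through a CEN6 centromere fused to an autonomously replicating sequence, which keeps it stable at roughly chromosomal copy number, and it is selected by complementation of leucine auxotrophy through the LEU2 gene under its own promoter. In bacteria it replicates from a ColE1/pUC-type origin and is selected with ampicillin via β-lactamase. The backbone also carries pBluescript-derived remnants (lac promoter/operator, a lacZα fragment, flanking T3 and T7 promoters and an f1 origin) that play no role in yeast expression. Short matches to other yeast genes around LEU2 appear to be flanking genomic sequence carried along with the marker.

The payload is a truncated form of S. cerevisiae RET2, which encodes the δ-COP subunit of the coatomer (COPI) complex involved in retrograde Golgi-to-ER transport of dilysine-tagged proteins. The annotated RET2 fragment spans 534 nt and is followed directly by a C-terminal His tag. According to the record, the μ-homology domain has been deleted. The construct name suggests that the longin domain plus adjacent helical sequence is retained, although the exact boundaries are not stated. The insert was cloned between BamHI and XhoI sites and sits between the MET25 (MET17) promoter, which is repressed by methionine and so allows expression to be tuned by the medium, and the CYC1 terminator. The associated study concerns a helix C-terminal to the δ-COP longin domain, so the plasmid is suited to expressing this truncated subunit in yeast to test which regions of δ-COP support COPI function. The His tag allows detection or affinity purification.
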