Features (pLannotate 1.2.2; 25 found; start..end, strand, type, name):
     82..132     -  misc_feature   bom (fragment): basis of mobility region from pBR322
    234..269     -  CDS            rop (fragment): Rop protein, which maintains plasmids at low copy number; rop
    338..841     -  misc_feature   CEN/ARS: S. cerevisiae CEN6 centromere fused to an autonomously replicating sequence
    878..982     +  promoter       AmpR promoter: bla
    983..1843    +  CDS            AmpR: β-lactamase; bla; confers resistance to ampicillin, carbenicillin, and related antibiotics
   2014..2602    +  rep_origin     ori: high-copy-number ColE1/pMB1/pBR322/pUC origin of replication
   2785..2877    +  CDS            lacI (fragment): lac repressor; lacI; The lac repressor binds to the lac operator to inhibit transcription in E. coli. This inhibition can be relieved by adding lactose or isopropyl-β-D-thiogalactopyranoside (IPTG).
   2890..2911    +  protein_bind   CAP binding site: CAP binding activates transcription in the presence of cAMP. E. coli catabolite activator protein
   2926..2956    +  promoter       lac promoter: promoter for the E. coli lac operon
   2964..2980    +  protein_bind   lac operator: The lac repressor binds to the lac operator to inhibit transcription in E. coli. This inhibition can be relieved by adding lactose or isopropyl-β-D-thiogalactopyranoside (IPTG). lac repressor encoded by lacI
   3025..3043    +  promoter       T3 promoter: promoter for bacteriophage T3 RNA polymerase
   3094..3443    +  promoter       MET17 promoter: S. cerevisiae MET17; expression is repressed by methionine; MET15; MET25
   3443..3461    +  misc_feature   MCS (fragment): pBluescript multiple cloning site
   3462..3995    +  CDS            RET2 (fragment): COPD_YEAST - Experimental evidence at protein level: Swiss-Prot protein existence level 1. The coatomer is a cytosolic protein complex that binds to dilysine motifs and reversibly associates with Golgi non-clathrin- coated vesicles, which further mediate biosynthetic protein transport from the ER, via the Golgi up to the trans Golgi network. Coatomer complex is required for budding from Golgi membranes, and is essential for the retrograde Golgi-to-ER transport of dilysine-tagged proteins (By similarity). From Saccharomyces cerevisiae (strain ATCC 204508 / S288c) (Baker's yeast).
   3996..4013    +  CDS            7xHis (fragment): 6xHis affinity tag
   4019..4058    +  misc_feature   MCS (fragment): pBluescript multiple cloning site
   4059..4306    +  terminator     CYC1 terminator: S. cerevisiae CYC1; transcription terminator for CYC1
   4325..4343    -  promoter       T7 promoter: promoter for bacteriophage T7 RNA polymerase
   4351..4506    +  CDS            lacZα (fragment): LacZα fragment of β-galactosidase; lacZ fragment
   4510..4938    +  rep_origin     f1 ori (sequence partly withheld): f1 bacteriophage origin of replication; arrow indicates direction of (+) strand synthesis
   4966..5018    -  misc_feature   bom (fragment): basis of mobility region from pBR322
   5049..5126    +  CDS            YO192_YEAST (fragment): Experimental evidence at protein level: Swiss-Prot protein existence level 1. From Saccharomyces cerevisiae (strain ATCC 204508 / S288c) (Baker's yeast).
   5266..5673    +  promoter       LEU2 promoter: S. cerevisiae LEU2
   5674..6768    +  CDS            LEU2: 3-isopropylmalate dehydrogenase, required for leucine biosynthesis; S. cerevisiae LEU2; yeast auxotrophic marker
   7130..83      -  CDS            NFS1 (fragment) (across the origin): NFS1_YEAST - Also known as SPL1 From Saccharomyces cerevisiae (strain ATCC 204508 / S288c) (Baker's yeast).
>Addgene plasmid #73873 | P415 Ret2LD2α | addgene full sequence | sequence record 200159 | Addgene NGS Result
CCTTCTTGAACCATTTCCCATAATGGTGAAAGTTCCCTCAAGAATTTTACTCTGTCAGAAACGGCCTTAA
CGACGTAGTCGATATGGTGCACTCTCAGTACAATCTGCTCTGATGCCGCATAGTTAAGCCAGCCCCGACA
CCCGCCAACACCCGCTGACGCGCCCTGACGGGCTTGTCTGCTCCCGGCATCCGCTTACAGACAAGCTGTG
ACCGTCTCCGGGAGCTGCATGTGTCAGAGGTTTTCACCGTCATCACCGAAACGCGCGAGACGAAAGGGCC
TCGTGATACGCCTATTTTTATAGGTTAATGTCATGATAATAATGGTTTCTTAGGACGGATCGCTTGCCTG
TAACTTACACGCGCCTCGTATCTTTTAATGATGGAATAATTTGGGAATTTACTCTGTGTTTATTTATTTT
TATGTTTTGTATTTGGATTTTAGAAAGTAAATAAAGAAGGTAGAAGAGTTACGGAATGAAGAAAAAAAAA
TAAACAAAGGTTTAAAAAATTTCAACAAAAAGCGTACTTTACATATATATTTATTAGACAAGAAAAGCAG
ATTAAATAGATATACATTCGATTAACGATAAGTAAAATGTAAAATCACAGGATTTTCGTGTGTGGTCTTC
TACACAGACAAGATGAAACAATTCGGCATTAATACCTGAGAGCAGGAAGAGCAAGATAAAAGGTAGTATT
TGTTGGCGATCCCCCTAGAGTCTTTTACATCTTCGGAAAACAAAAACTATTTTTTCTTTAATTTCTTTTT
TTACTTTCTATTTTTAATTTATATATTTATATTAAAAAATTTAAATTATAATTATTTTTATAGCACGTGA
TGAAAAGGACCCAGGTGGCACTTTTCGGGGAAATGTGCGCGGAACCCCTATTTGTTTATTTTTCTAAATA
CATTCAAATATGTATCCGCTCATGAGACAATAACCCTGATAAATGCTTCAATAATATTGAAAAAGGAAGA
GTATGAGTATTCAACATTTCCGTGTCGCCCTTATTCCCTTTTTTGCGGCATTTTGCCTTCCTGTTTTTGC
TCACCCAGAAACGCTGGTGAAAGTAAAAGATGCTGAAGATCAGTTGGGTGCACGAGTGGGTTACATCGAA
CTGGATCTCAACAGCGGTAAGATCCTTGAGAGTTTTCGCCCCGAAGAACGTTTTCCAATGATGAGCACTT
TTAAAGTTCTGCTATGTGGCGCGGTATTATCCCGTATTGACGCCGGGCAAGAGCAACTCGGTCGCCGCAT
ACACTATTCTCAGAATGACTTGGTTGAGTACTCACCAGTCACAGAAAAGCATCTTACGGATGGCATGACA
GTAAGAGAATTATGCAGTGCTGCCATAACCATGAGTGATAACACTGCGGCCAACTTACTTCTGACAACGA
TCGGAGGACCGAAGGAGCTAACCGCTTTTTTGCACAACATGGGGGATCATGTAACTCGCCTTGATCGTTG
GGAACCGGAGCTGAATGAAGCCATACCAAACGACGAGCGTGACACCACGATGCCTGTAGCAATGGCAACA
ACGTTGCGCAAACTATTAACTGGCGAACTACTTACTCTAGCTTCCCGGCAACAATTAATAGACTGGATGG
AGGCGGATAAAGTTGCAGGACCACTTCTGCGCTCGGCCCTTCCGGCTGGCTGGTTTATTGCTGATAAATC
TGGAGCCGGTGAGCGTGGGTCTCGCGGTATCATTGCAGCACTGGGGCCAGATGGTAAGCCCTCCCGTATC
GTAGTTATCTACACGACGGGGAGTCAGGCAACTATGGATGAACGAAATAGACAGATCGCTGAGATAGGTG
CCTCACTGATTAAGCATTGGTAACTGTCAGACCAAGTTTACTCATATATACTTTAGATTGATTTAAAACT
TCATTTTTAATTTAAAAGGATCTAGGTGAAGATCCTTTTTGATAATCTCATGACCAAAATCCCTTAACGT
GAGTTTTCGTTCCACTGAGCGTCAGACCCCGTAGAAAAGATCAAAGGATCTTCTTGAGATCCTTTTTTTC
TGCGCGTAATCTGCTGCTTGCAAACAAAAAAACCACCGCTACCAGCGGTGGTTTGTTTGCCGGATCAAGA
GCTACCAACTCTTTTTCCGAAGGTAACTGGCTTCAGCAGAGCGCAGATACCAAATACTGTTCTTCTAGTG
TAGCCGTAGTTAGGCCACCACTTCAAGAACTCTGTAGCACCGCCTACATACCTCGCTCTGCTAATCCTGT
TACCAGTGGCTGCTGCCAGTGGCGATAAGTCGTGTCTTACCGGGTTGGACTCAAGACGATAGTTACCGGA
TAAGGCGCAGCGGTCGGGCTGAACGGGGGGTTCGTGCACACAGCCCAGCTTGGAGCGAACGACCTACACC
GAACTGAGATACCTACAGCGTGAGCTATGAGAAAGCGCCACGCTTCCCGAAGGGAGAAAGGCGGACAGGT
ATCCGGTAAGCGGCAGGGTCGGAACAGGAGAGCGCACGAGGGAGCTTCCAGGGGGAAACGCCTGGTATCT
TTATAGTCCTGTCGGGTTTCGCCACCTCTGACTTGAGCGTCGATTTTTGTGATGCTCGTCAGGGGGGCGG
AGCCTATGGAAAAACGCCAGCAACGCGGCCTTTTTACGGTTCCTGGCCTTTTGCTGGCCTTTTGCTCACA
TGTTCTTTCCTGCGTTATCCCCTGATTCTGTGGATAACCGTATTACCGCCTTTGAGTGAGCTGATACCGC
TCGCCGCAGCCGAACGACCGAGCGCAGCGAGTCAGTGAGCGAGGAAGCGGAAGAGCGCCCAATACGCAAA
CCGCCTCTCCCCGCGCGTTGGCCGATTCATTAATGCAGCTGGCACGACAGGTTTCCCGACTGGAAAGCGG
GCAGTGAGCGCAACGCAATTAATGTGAGTTAGCTCACTCATTAGGCACCCCAGGCTTTACACTTTATGCT
TCCGGCTCGTATGTTGTGTGGAATTGTGAGCGGATAACAATTTCACACAGGAAACAGCTATGACCATGAT
TACGCCAAGCGCGCAATTAACCCTCACTAAAGGGAACAAAAGCTGGAGCTCCGGATGCAAGGGTTCGAAT
CCCTTAGCTCTCATTATTTTTTGCTTTTTCTCTTGAGGTCACATGATCGCAAAATGGCAAATGGCACGTG
AAGCTGTCGATATTGGGGAACTGTGGTGGTTGGCAAATGACTAATTAAGTTAGTCAAGGCGCCATCCTCA
TGAAAACTGTGTAACATAATAACCGAAGTGTCGAAAAGGTGGCACCTTGTCCAATTGAACACGCTCGATG
AAAAAAATAAGATATATATAAGGTTAAGTAAAGCGTCTGTTAGAAAGGAAGTTTTTCCTTTTTCTTGCTC
TCTTGTCTTTTCATCTACTATTTCCTTCGTGTAATACAGGGTCGTCAGATACATAGATACAATTCTATTA
CCCCCATCCATACTCTAGAACTAGTGGATCCATGGTGGTTTTGGCTGCTTCTATCACTACGCGTCAGGGG
AAACCTCTCTTGTCCAGGCAATTCAAAGATCTGTCCAAGGATCGAGTCCTAGAGTTGCTGTCCAATTTCC
AGAACCTAGTCTCCGAGATCTCGTCAGACCACACATTTGTCGAGGACAAGCACGTCCGCTACGTGTATAG
GCCCTTTGATAACTACTACATTATTCTTATCACAAACCGCCAGTCCAATATTATCAAGGATTTGGCCACA
TTAAATCTGTTTTCACAGACGATCAACTCCTACTTGTCTAGTTTCCAAGACCAAGAGATTTTTCACAATG
CCTTTGAGATCTTGTCCTCGTTCGACGAAATCGTGTCAATGGGCGGGTACAAAGAGAACTTGTCCTTTAC
TCAAGTGCAAACATACTTGTCTATGGAGTCGCACGAAGAAAGAATCCAGGAAATTATTGAGCGTAATAAA
GAGATCGAAGCTACTGAGGAGAGGAAGCGCCGTGCTAAGGAAATTGCTAGAAAAGAACATGAAAGGAAAC
ACGGGCATCACCATCACCATCACTGACCGGAATTCGATATCAAGCTTATCGATACCGTCGACCTCGAGTC
ATGTAATTAGTTATGTCACGCTTACATTCACGCCCTCCCCCCACATCCGCTCTAACCGAAAAGGAAGGAG
TTAGACAACCTGAAGTCTAGGTCCCTATTTATTTTTTTATAGTTATGTTAGTATTAAGAACGTTATTTAT
ATTTCAAATTTTTCTTTTTTTTCTGTACAGACGCGTGTACGCATGTAACATTATACTGAAAACCTTGCTT
GAGAAGGTTTTGGGACGCTCGAAGGCTTTAATTTGCGGCCGGTACCCAATTCGCCCTATAGTGAGTCGTA
TTACGCGCGCTCACTGGCCGTCGTTTTACAACGTCGTGACTGGGAAAACCCTGGCGTTACCCAACTTAAT
CGCCTTGCAGCACATCCCCCTTTCGCCAGCTGGCGTAATAGCGAAGAGGCCCGCACCGATCGCCCTTCCC
AACAGTTGCGCAGCCTGAATGGCGAATGG
[124 nt withheld, positions 4510-4633]
C
[91 nt withheld, positions 4635-4725]
A
[49 nt withheld, positions 4727-4775]
CCTTTGACGTTGGAGTCCACGTTCTTT
[37 nt withheld, positions 4803-4839]
ACCCTATCTCGGTCTATTCTTTTGATTTATAAGGGATTTTGCCGATTTCGGCCTATTGGTTAAAAAATGA
GCTGATTTAACAAAAATTTAACGCGAATTTTAACAAAATATTAACGCTTACAATTTCCTGATGCGGTATT
TTCTCCTTACGCATCTGTGCGGTATTTCACACCGCATATCGACCGGTCGAGGAGAACTTCTAGTATATCT
ACATACCTAATATTATTGCCTTATTAAAAATGGAATCCCAACAATTACATCAAAATCCACATTCTCTTCA
AAATCAATTGTCCTGTACTTCCTTGTTCATGTGTGTTCAAAAACGTTATATTTATAGGATAATTATACTC
TATTTCTCAACAAGTAATTGGTTGTTTGGCCGAGCGGTCTAAGGCGCCTGATTCAAGAAATATCTTGACC
GCAGTTAACTGTGGGAATACTCAGGTATCGTAAGATGCAAGAGTTCGAATCTCTTAGCAACCATTATTTT
TTTCCTCAACATAACGAGAACACACAGGGGCGCTATCGCACAGAATCAAATTCGATGACTGGAAATTTTT
TGTTAATTTCAGAGGTCGCCTGACGCATATACCTTTTTCAACTGAAAAATTGGGAGAAAAAGGAAAGGTG
AGAGCGCCGGAACCGGCTTTTCATATAGAATAGAGAAGCGTTCATGACTAAATGCTTGCATCACAATACT
TGAAGTTGACAATATTATTTAAGGACCTATTGTTTTTTCCAATAGGTGGTTAGCAATCGTCTTACTTTCT
AACTTTTCTTACCTTTTACATTTCAGCAATATATATATATATATTTCAAGGATATACCATTCTAATGTCT
GCCCCTAAGAAGATCGTCGTTTTGCCAGGTGACCACGTTGGTCAAGAAATCACAGCCGAAGCCATTAAGG
TTCTTAAAGCTATTTCTGATGTTCGTTCCAATGTCAAGTTCGATTTCGAAAATCATTTAATTGGTGGTGC
TGCTATCGATGCTACAGGTGTTCCACTTCCAGATGAGGCGCTGGAAGCCTCCAAGAAGGCTGATGCCGTT
TTGTTAGGTGCTGTGGGTGGTCCTAAATGGGGTACCGGTAGTGTTAGACCTGAACAAGGTTTACTAAAAA
TCCGTAAAGAACTTCAATTGTACGCCAACTTAAGACCATGTAACTTTGCATCCGACTCTCTTTTAGACTT
ATCTCCAATCAAGCCACAATTTGCTAAAGGTACTGACTTCGTTGTTGTCAGAGAATTAGTGGGAGGTATT
TACTTTGGTAAGAGAAAGGAAGACGATGGTGATGGTGTCGCTTGGGATAGTGAACAATACACCGTTCCAG
AAGTGCAAAGAATCACAAGAATGGCCGCTTTCATGGCCCTACAACATGAGCCACCATTGCCTATTTGGTC
CTTGGATAAAGCTAATGTTTTGGCCTCTTCAAGATTATGGAGAAAAACTGTGGAGGAAACCATCAAGAAC
GAATTCCCTACATTGAAGGTTCAACATCAATTGATTGATTCTGCCGCCATGATCCTAGTTAAGAACCCAA
CCCACCTAAATGGTATTATAATCACCAGCAACATGTTTGGTGATATCATCTCCGATGAAGCCTCCGTTAT
CCCAGGTTCCTTGGGTTTGTTGCCATCTGCGTCCTTGGCCTCTTTGCCAGACAAGAACACCGCATTTGGT
TTGTACGAACCATGCCACGGTTCTGCTCCAGATTTGCCAAAGAATAAGGTCAACCCTATCGCCACTATCT
TGTCTGCTGCAATGATGTTGAAATTGTCATTGAACTTGCCTGAAGAAGGTAAGGCCATTGAAGATGCAGT
TAAAAAGGTTTTGGATGCAGGTATCAGAACTGGTGATTTAGGTGGTTCCAACAGTACCACCGAAGTCGGT
GATGCTGTCGCCGAAGAAGTTAAGAAAATCCTTGCTTAAAAAGATTCTCTTTTTTTATGATATTTGTACA
TAAACTTTATAAATGAAATTCATAATAGAAACGACACGAAATTACAAAATGGAATATGTTCATAGGGTAG
ACGAAACTATATACGCAATCTACATACATTTATCAAGAAGGAGAAAAAGGAGGATGTAAAGGAATACAGG
TAAGCAAATTGATACTAATGGCTCAACGTGATAAGGAAAAAGAATTGCACTTTAACATTAATATTGACAA
GGAGGAGGGCACCACACAAAAAGTTAGGTGTAACAGAAAATCATGAAACTATGATTCCTAATTTATATAT
TGGAGGATTTTCTCTAAAAAAAAAAAAATACAACAAATAAAAAACACTCAATGACCTGACCATTTGATGG
AGTTTAAGTCAATA
